>Addgene plasmid #243924 | pUPD3_PARTPRM_tetR_Ptet | addgene full sequence | sequence record 488104 | Addgene NGS Result
GGTCTCGGGAGCTCATTTTCGCCAGATATCGACGTCTTAAGACCCACTTTCACATTTAAGTTGTTTTTCT
AATCCGCATATGATCAATTCAAGGCCGAATAAGAAGGCTGGCTCTGCACCTTGGTGATCAAATAATTCGA
TAGCTTGTCGTAATAATGGCGGCATACTATCAGTAGTAGGTGTTTCCCTTTCTTCTTTAGCGACTTGATG
CTCTTGATCTTCCAATACGCAACCTAAAGTAAAATGCCCCACAGCGCTGAGTGCATATAATGCATTCTCT
AGTGAAAAACCTTGTTGGCATAAAAAGGCTAATTGATTTTCGAGAGTTTCATACTGTTTTTCTGTAGGCC
GTGTACCTAAATGTACTTTTGCTCCATCGCGATGACTTAGTAAAGCACATCTAAAACTTTTAGCGTTATT
ACGTAAAAAATCTTGCCAGCTTTCCCCTTCTAAAGGGCAAAAGTGAGTATGGTGCCTATCTAACATCTCA
ATGGCTAAGGCGTCGAGCAAAGCCCGCTTATTTTTTACATGCCAATACAATGTAGGCTGCTCTACACCTA
GCTTCTGGGCGAGTTTACGGGTTGTTAAACCTTCGATTCCGACCTCATTAAGCAGCTCTAATGCGCTGTT
AATCACTTTACTTTTATCTAATCTAGACATCATTAATTCCTAATTTTTGTTGACACTCTATCGTTGATAG
AGTTATTTTACCACTCCCTATCAGTGATAGAGACAAACGAGACCACTCATCGCCCAATCACTAGTGAATT
CGTTCTATAGTGTCACCTAAATACCATAGAGCCGTTGGTCATAGCTGTTTCCTGTCCAGGCATCATGACA
CGGTTATCCACAGAATCAGGGGATAACGCAGGAAAGAACATGTGAGCAAAAGGCCAGCAAAAGGCCAGGA
ACCGTAAAAAGGCCGCGTTGCTGGCGTTTTTCCATAGGCTCCGCCCCCCTGACGAGCATCACAAAAATCG
ACGCTCAAGTCAGAGGTGGCGAAACCCGACAGGACTATAAAGATACCAGGCGTTTCCCCCTGGAAGCTCC
CTCGTGCGCTCTCCTGTTCCGACCCTGCCGCTTACCGGATACCTGTCCGCCTTTCTCCCTTCGGGAAGCG
TGGCGCTTTCTCATAGCTCACGCTGTAGGTATCTCAGTTCGGTGTAGGTCGTTCGCTCCAAGCTGGGCTG
TGTGCACGAACCCCCCGTTCAGCCCGACCGCTGCGCCTTATCCGGTAACTATCGTCTTGAGTCCAACCCG
GTAAGACACGACTTATCGCCACTGGCAGCAGCCACTGGTAACAGGATTAGCAGAGCGAGGTATGTAGGCG
GTGCTACAGAGTTCTTGAAGTGGTGGCCTAACTACGGCTACACTAGAAGAACAGTATTTGGTATCTGCGC
TCTGCTGAAGCCAGTTACCTTCGGAAAAAGAGTTGGTAGCTCTTGATCCGGCAAACAAACCACCGCTGGT
AGCGGTGGTTTTTTTGTTTGCAAGCAGCAGATTACGCGCAGAAAAAAAGGATCTCAAGAAGATCCTTTGA
TCTTTTCTACGGGGTCTGACGCTCAGTGGAACGAAAACTCACGTTAAGGGATTTTGGTCATGAGATTATC
AAAAAGGATCTTCACCTAGATCCTTTTGTGATGATCGGCACGTAAGAGGTTCCAACTTTCACCATAATGA
AATAAGATCACTACCGGGCGTATTTTTTGAGTTATCGAGATTTTCAGGAGCTAAGGAAGCTAAAATGGAG
AAAAAAATCACTGGATATACCACCGTTGATATATCCCAATGGCATCGTAAAGAACATTTTGAGGCATTTC
AGTCAGTTGCTCAATGTACCTATAACCAGACCGTTCAGCTGGATATTACGGCCTTTTTAAAGACCGTAAA
GAAAAATAAGCACAAGTTTTATCCGGCCTTTATTCACATTCTTGCCCGCCTGATGAATGCTCATCCGGAA
TTCCGTATGGCAATGAAAGACGGTGAGCTGGTGATATGGGATAGTGTTCACCCTTGTTACACCGTTTTCC
ATGAGCAAACTGAAACGTTTTCATCGCTCTGGAGTGAATACCACGACGATTTCCGGCAGTTTCTACACAT
ATATTCGCAAGATGTGGCGTGTTACGGTGAAAACCTGGCCTATTTCCCTAAAGGGTTTATTGAGAATATG
TTTTTCGTGTCAGCCAATCCCTGGGTGAGTTTCACCAGTTTTGATTTAAACGTGGCCAATATGGACAACT
TCTTCGCCCCCGTTTTCACCATGGGCAAATATTATACGCAAGGCGACAAGGTGCTGATGCCGCTGGCGAT
TCAGGTTCATCATGCCGTTTGTGATGGCTTCCATGTCGGCAGAATGCTTAATGAATTACAACAGTACTGC
GATGAGTGGCAGGGCGGGGCGTAATTTTTTTAAGGCAGTTATTGGTGCCCTTAAACGCCTGGTTGCTACG
CCTGAATAAGTGATAATAAGCGGATGAATGGCAGAAATTCGATGATAAGCTGTCAAACATGATGT
[125 nt withheld, positions 2516-2640]
C
[91 nt withheld, positions 2642-2732]
AGGGTGATGGTTCACGTAGTGGGCCAGCGCCCTGATAGACGGTTTTTCGCCCTTTGACGTTGGAGTCCAC
GTTCTTT
[37 nt withheld, positions 2810-2846]
ACCCTATCTCGGTCTATTCTTTTGATTTATAAGGGATTTTGCCGATTTCGGCCTATTGGTTAAAAAATGA
GCTGATTTAACAAAAATTTAACGCGAATTTTAACAAAATATTAACGCTTACAATTTTAACATTGTAGAAA
CGCATGTAAAACGACGGCCAGTGAATTGTAATACGACTCACTATAGGGTGAATTCCGCTTAGGACCTTAG
ATATTGATCTCAA
Features (pLannotate 1.2.2; 10 found; start..end, strand, type, name):
     37..660     -  CDS            TetR: tetracycline repressor TetR; tetR from transposon Tn10; TetR binds to the tetracycline operator tetO to inhibit transcription. This inhibition can be relieved by adding tetracycline or doxycycline.
    679..733     +  promoter       tetR/tetA promoters: tetR; overlapping promoters for bacterial tetR and tetA
    774..792     -  promoter       SP6 promoter: promoter for bacteriophage SP6 RNA polymerase
    939..1527    -  rep_origin     ori: high-copy-number ColE1/pMB1/pBR322/pUC origin of replication
   1642..1744    +  promoter       cat promoter: promoter of the E. coli cat gene encoding chloramphenicol acetyltransferase
   1745..2401    +  CDS            cat: CAT_ECOLX - Experimental evidence at protein level: Swiss-Prot protein existence level 1. This enzyme is an effector of chloramphenicol resistance in bacteria. From Escherichia coli. This protein is used as a marker in many commonly used cloning vectors, such as pACYC184.
   2489..2506    -  promoter       tet promoter (fragment): E. coli promoter for tetracycline efflux protein gene
   2517..2972    +  rep_origin     f1 ori (sequence partly withheld): f1 bacteriophage origin of replication; arrow indicates direction of (+) strand synthesis
   2991..3012    -  CDS            lacZα (fragment): LacZα fragment of β-galactosidase; lacZ fragment
   3015..3033    +  promoter       T7 promoter: promoter for bacteriophage T7 RNA polymerase
