[The description below was written by a language model from this plasmid's Addgene catalogue record and pLannotate feature annotations shown in this document.]
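Description:
pUPD3_PARTPRM_tetR_Ptet is a small (about 3.1 kb) GoldenBraid2.0 part-domestication plasmid that stores a tetracycline/anhydrotetracycline-inducible promoter module for use in E. coli and related enteric bacteria. It is built on the pUPD3 entry vector, which replicates at high copy from a ColE1/pUC-type origin and is selected with chloramphenicol through a cat gene driven by its own promoter. The backbone also carries an f1 phage origin, a residual lacZα fragment, and flanking T7 and SP6 phage promoters on either side of the cloning position. These are remnants of the parental cloning vector rather than functional parts of the payload.

The 722 bp insert, installed by Golden Gate cloning, is the divergent tetR–PtetA regulatory region derived from transposon Tn10. The TetR repressor coding sequence lies on the reverse strand, immediately adjacent to the overlapping tetR/tetA promoters, so that tetR is transcribed in one direction while PtetA points outward in the other. TetR binds the tet operators and holds PtetA off. Adding tetracycline or anhydrotetracycline releases the repressor and permits transcription of whatever is placed downstream.

As the record notes, the part deliberately lacks a ribosome binding site, so it occupies only the promoter position of the GoldenBraid grammar and must be combined with separate RBS, coding sequence and terminator parts when assembling a transcriptional unit. It is therefore a self-contained, repressor-supplied inducible promoter part for modular assembly, not an expression construct in its own right.
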