Addgene plasmid #243924: pUPD3_PARTPRM_tetR_Ptet
Purpose: GoldenBraid2.0 Tetracycline/Anhydrotetracycline-Inducible promoter, not including ribosome binding site.
Depositing lab: Christophe Herman. Depositing organization: Baylor College of Medicine. Publication: GoldenBraid2.0 E. coli: a comprehensive and characterized toolkit for enterics. Cooke MB, Welch KT, Ramirez LD, Wen AX, Marciano DC, Herman C. Synth Biol (Oxf). 2025 Aug 14;10(1):ysaf015. doi: 10.1093/synbio/ysaf015. eCollection 2025. PubMed 40927394.
Backbone
  Vector backbone: pUPD3
  Vector type: Bacterial Expression
Growth in bacteria
  Bacterial resistance: Chloramphenicol, 25 μg/mL
  Growth temperature: 37°C
  Growth strain: DH5alpha
  Copy number: High Copy
Gene/Insert
  Gene/Insert name: tetR and PtetA
  Species: Escherichia coli
  Insert size (bp): 722
  Cloning method: Golden Gate
Terms and licenses: Academic/Nonprofit Terms; Industry Terms: Not Available to Industry
How to cite: pUPD3_PARTPRM_tetR_Ptet was a gift from Christophe Herman (Addgene plasmid # 243924 ; http://n2t.net/addgene:243924 ; RRID:Addgene_243924)
